>Addgene plasmid #215416 | NylB'_pET21b | addgene full sequence | sequence record 425823 | Addgene NGS Result
AACGCGCGTTCAACCGGTCAGCATCCTGCCCGCTATCCAGGCGCGGCCGCAGGCGAGCCCACCCTCGATA
GTTGGCAGGAACCACCACATAACCGTTGGGCTTTCGCGCATTTGGGTGAAATGGTCCCATCTGCTGCCGT
CTCGAGACGTCCGGTTAACGCTCCGGGACACGCGTTGGCCCGTTTGGGAGCAATTGCCGCCCAGCTGCCG
GACTTGGAACAACGTTTGGAACAGACGTATACAGACGCATTTCTGGTATTACGGGGCACCGAAGTGGTGG
CGGAATATTATAGAGCAGGGTTTGCCCCTGACGACCGCCACCTTCTGATGAGCGTGTCGAAATCCCTCTG
TGGCACCGTGGTGGGCGCACTCGTCGATGAAGGCCGTATTGATCCGGCACAGCCAGTCACGGAATACGTG
CCCGAGCTGGCGGGTAGCGTCTATGATGGACCCTCTGTTTTACAGGTCTTGGATATGCAGATTTCAATTG
ATTACAACGAAGACTATGTTGACCCGGCGTCAGAGGTTCAAACTCACGGCCGGTCTGCAGGGTGGCGTAC
CCGCCGTCATGGGGATCCGGCCGACACGTATGAATTCCTGACCACACTTCGTGGTGATGGCTCCACCGGT
GAGTTTCAATATTGCTCCGCCAATACAGATGTGCTGGCCTGGATTGTGGAGCGTGTTACCGGGCTTCGTT
ATGTAGAAGCCCTGTCAACATATTTGTGGGCCAAACTGGATGCGGATCGTGATGCGACTATCACAGTTGA
TACCACCGGCTTCGGTTTCGCTCATGGCGGTGTGTCGTGCACAGCACGGGATCTGGCCCGTGTCGGTCGT
ATGATGTTAGACGGTGGGGTGGCACCCGGGGGTCGCGTTGTTTCAGAAGACTGGGTCCGTCGTGTTCTGG
CTGGCGGATCACATGAAGCAATGACGGACAAGGGCTTTACAAATACGTTTCCCGATGGCTCATATACGCG
GCAATGGTGGTGTACAGGCAATGAGCGGGGTAATGTTTCCGGAATAGGTATCCACGGACAGAATTTATGG
CTCGATCCATTAACAGACAGCGTCATAGTCAAGTTGTCTTCTTGGCCGGACCCAGATACTGAGCACTGGC
ACCGCCTGCAGAATGGCATCCTGCTGGATGTCAGCCGAGCCCTGGATGCTGTTCTCGAGCACCACCACCA
CCACCACTGAGATCCGGCTGCTAACAAAGCCCGAAAGGAAGCTGAGTTGGCTGCTGCCACCGCTGAGCAA
TAACTAGCATAACCCCTTGGGGCCTCTAAACGGGTCTTGAGGGGTTTTTTGCTGAAAGGAGGAACTATAT
CCGGATTGGCGAATGGG
[124 nt withheld, positions 1348-1471]
C
[91 nt withheld, positions 1473-1563]
A
[49 nt withheld, positions 1565-1613]
CCTTTGACGTTGGAGTCCACGTTCTTT
[37 nt withheld, positions 1641-1677]
ACCCTATCTCGGTCTATTCTTTTGATTTATAAGGGATTTTGCCGATTTCGGCCTATTGGTTAAAAAATGA
GCTGATTTAACAAAAATTTAACGCGAATTTTAACAAAATATTAACGCTTACAATTTAGGTGGCACTTTTC
GGGGAAATGTGCGCGGAACCCCTATTTGTTTATTTTTCTAAATACATTCAAATATGTATCCGCTCATGAG
ACAATAACCCTGATAAATGCTTCAATAATATTGAAAAAGGAAGAGTATGAGTATTCAACATTTCCGTGTC
GCCCTTATTCCCTTTTTTGCGGCATTTTGCCTTCCTGTTTTTGCTCACCCAGAAACGCTGGTGAAAGTAA
AAGATGCTGAAGATCAGTTGGGTGCACGAGTGGGTTACATCGAACTGGATCTCAACAGCGGTAAGATCCT
TGAGAGTTTTCGCCCCGAAGAACGTTTTCCAATGATGAGCACTTTTAAAGTTCTGCTATGTGGCGCGGTA
TTATCCCGTATTGACGCCGGGCAAGAGCAACTCGGTCGCCGCATACACTATTCTCAGAATGACTTGGTTG
AGTACTCACCAGTCACAGAAAAGCATCTTACGGATGGCATGACAGTAAGAGAATTATGCAGTGCTGCCAT
AACCATGAGTGATAACACTGCGGCCAACTTACTTCTGACAACGATCGGAGGACCGAAGGAGCTAACCGCT
TTTTTGCACAACATGGGGGATCATGTAACTCGCCTTGATCGTTGGGAACCGGAGCTGAATGAAGCCATAC
CAAACGACGAGCGTGACACCACGATGCCTGCAGCAATGGCAACAACGTTGCGCAAACTATTAACTGGCGA
ACTACTTACTCTAGCTTCCCGGCAACAATTAATAGACTGGATGGAGGCGGATAAAGTTGCAGGACCACTT
CTGCGCTCGGCCCTTCCGGCTGGCTGGTTTATTGCTGATAAATCTGGAGCCGGTGAGCGTGGGTCTCGCG
GTATCATTGCAGCACTGGGGCCAGATGGTAAGCCCTCCCGTATCGTAGTTATCTACACGACGGGGAGTCA
GGCAACTATGGATGAACGAAATAGACAGATCGCTGAGATAGGTGCCTCACTGATTAAGCATTGGTAACTG
TCAGACCAAGTTTACTCATATATACTTTAGATTGATTTAAAACTTCATTTTTAATTTAAAAGGATCTAGG
TGAAGATCCTTTTTGATAATCTCATGACCAAAATCCCTTAACGTGAGTTTTCGTTCCACTGAGCGTCAGA
CCCCGTAGAAAAGATCAAAGGATCTTCTTGAGATCCTTTTTTTCTGCGCGTAATCTGCTGCTTGCAAACA
AAAAAACCACCGCTACCAGCGGTGGTTTGTTTGCCGGATCAAGAGCTACCAACTCTTTTTCCGAAGGTAA
CTGGCTTCAGCAGAGCGCAGATACCAAATACTGTCCTTCTAGTGTAGCCGTAGTTAGGCCACCACTTCAA
GAACTCTGTAGCACCGCCTACATACCTCGCTCTGCTAATCCTGTTACCAGTGGCTGCTGCCAGTGGCGAT
AAGTCGTGTCTTACCGGGTTGGACTCAAGACGATAGTTACCGGATAAGGCGCAGCGGTCGGGCTGAACGG
GGGGTTCGTGCACACAGCCCAGCTTGGAGCGAACGACCTACACCGAACTGAGATACCTACAGCGTGAGCT
ATGAGAAAGCGCCACGCTTCCCGAAGGGAGAAAGGCGGACAGGTATCCGGTAAGCGGCAGGGTCGGAACA
GGAGAGCGCACGAGGGAGCTTCCAGGGGGAAACGCCTGGTATCTTTATAGTCCTGTCGGGTTTCGCCACC
TCTGACTTGAGCGTCGATTTTTGTGATGCTCGTCAGGGGGGCGGAGCCTATGGAAAAACGCCAGCAACGC
GGCCTTTTTACGGTTCCTGGCCTTTTGCTGGCCTTTTGCTCACATGTTCTTTCCTGCGTTATCCCCTGAT
TCTGTGGATAACCGTATTACCGCCTTTGAGTGAGCTGATACCGCTCGCCGCAGCCGAACGACCGAGCGCA
GCGAGTCAGTGAGCGAGGAAGCGGAAGAGCGCCTGATGCGGTATTTTCTCCTTACGCATCTGTGCGGTAT
TTCACACCGCAATGGTGCACTCTCAGTACAATCTGCTCTGATGCCGCATAGTTAAGCCAGTATACACTCC
GCTATCGCTACGTGACTGGGTCATGGCTGCGCCCCGACACCCGCCAACACCCGCTGACGCGCCCTGACGG
GCTTGTCTGCTCCCGGCATCCGCTTACAGACAAGCTGTGACCGTCTCCGGGAGCTGCATGTGTCAGAGGT
TTTCACCGTCATCACCGAAACGCGCGAGGCAGCTGCGGTAAAGCTCATCAGCGTGGTCGTGAAGCGATTC
ACAGATGTCTGCCTGTTCATCCGCGTCCAGCTCGTTGAGTTTCTCCAGAAGCGTTAATGTCTGGCTTCTG
ATAAAGCGGGCCATGTTAAGGGCGGTTTTTTCCTGTTTGGTCACTGATGCCTCCGTGTAAGGGGGATTTC
TGTTCATGGGGGTAATGATACCGATGAAACGAGAGAGGATGCTCACGATACGGGTTACTGATGATGAACA
TGCCCGGTTACTGGAACGTTGTGAGGGTAAACAACTGGCGGTATGGATGCGGCGGGACCAGAGAAAAATC
ACTCAGGGTCAATGCCAGCGCTTCGTTAATACAGATGTAGGTGTTCCACAGGGTAGCCAGCAGCATCCTG
CGATGCAGATCCGGAACATAATGGTGCAGGGCGCTGACTTCCGCGTTTCCAGACTTTACGAAACACGGAA
ACCGAAGACCATTCATGTTGTTGCTCAGGTCGCAGACGTTTTGCAGCAGCAGTCGCTTCACGTTCGCTCG
CGTATCGGTGATTCATTCTGCTAACCAGTAAGGCAACCCCGCCAGCCTAGCCGGGTCCTCAACGACAGGA
GCACGATCATGCGCACCCGTGGGGCCGCCATGCCGGCGATAATGGCCTGCTTCTCGCCGAAACGTTTGGT
GGCGGGACCAGTGACGAAGGCTTGAGCGAGGGCGTGCAAGATTCCGAATACCGCAAGCGACAGGCCGATC
ATCGTCGCGCTCCAGCGAAAGCGGTCCTCGCCGAAAATGACCCAGAGCGCTGCCGGCACCTGTCCTACGA
GTTGCATGATAAAGAAGACAGTCATAAGTGCGGCGACGATAGTCATGCCCCGCGCCCACCGGAAGGAGCT
GACTGGGTTGAAGGCTCTCAAGGGCATCGGTCGAGATCCCGGTGCCTAATGAGTGAGCTAACTTACATTA
ATTGCGTTGCGCTCACTGCCCGCTTTCCAGTCGGGAAACCTGTCGTGCCAGCTGCATTAATGAATCGGCC
AACGCGCGGGGAGAGGCGGTTTGCGTATTGGGCGCCAGGGTGGTTTTTCTTTTCACCAGTGAGACGGGCA
ACAGCTGATTGCCCTTCACCGCCTGGCCCTGAGAGAGTTGCAGCAAGCGGTCCACGCTGGTTTGCCCCAG
CAGGCGAAAATCCTGTTTGATGGTGGTTAACGGCGGGATATAACATGAGCTGTCTTCGGTATCGTCGTAT
CCCACTACCGAGATATCCGCACCAACGCGCAGCCCGGACTCGGTAATGGCGCGCATTGCGCCCAGCGCCA
TCTGATCGTTGGCAACCAGCATCGCAGTGGGAACGATGCCCTCATTCAGCATTTGCATGGTTTGTTGAAA
ACCGGACATGGCACTCCAGTCGCCTTCCCGTTCCGCTATCGGCTGAATTTGATTGCGAGTGAGATATTTA
TGCCAGCCAGCCAGACGCAGACGCGCCGAGACAGAACTTAATGGGCCCGCTAACAGCGCGATTTGCTGGT
GACCCAATGCGACCAGATGCTCCACGCCCAGTCGCGTACCGTCTTCATGGGAGAAAATAATACTGTTGAT
GGGTGTCTGGTCAGAGACATCAAGAAATAACGCCGGAACATTAGTGCAGGCAGCTTCCACAGCAATGGCA
TCCTGGTCATCCAGCGGATAGTTAATGATCAGCCCACTGACGCGTTGCGCGAGAAGATTGTGCACCGCCG
CTTTACAGGCTTCGACGCCGCTTCGTTCTACCATCGACACCACCACGCTGGCACCCAGTTGATCGGCGCG
AGATTTAATCGCCGCGACAATTTGCGACGGCGCGTGCAGGGCCAGACTGGAGGTGGCAACGCCAATCAGC
AACGACTGTTTGCCCGCCAGTTGTTGTGCCACGCGGTTGGGAATGTAATTCAGCTCCGCCATCGCCGCTT
CCACTTTTTCCCGCGTTTTCGCAGAAACGTGGCTGGCCTGGTTCACCACGCGGGAAACGGTCTGATAAGA
GACACCGGCATACTCTGCGACATCGTATAACGTTACTGGTTTCACATTCACCACCCTGAATTGACTCTCT
TCCGGGCGCTATCATGCCATACCGCGAAAGGTTTTGCGCCATTCGATGGTGTCCGGGATCTCGACGCTCT
CCCTTATGCGACTCCTGCATTAGGAAGCAGCCCAGTAGTAGGTTGAGGCCGTTGAGCACCGCCGCCGCAA
GGAATGGTGCATGCAAGGAGATGGCGCCCAACAGTCCCCCGGCCACGGGGCCTGCCACCATACCCACGCC
GAAACAAGCGCTCATGAGCCCGAAGTGGCGAGCCCGATCTTCCCCATCGGTGATGTCGGCGATATAGGCG
CCAGCAACCGCACCTGTGGCGCCGGTGATGCCGGCCACGATGCGTCCGGCGTAGAGGATCGAGATCTCGA
TCCCGCGAAATTAATACGACTCACTATAGGGGAATTGTGAGCGGATAACAATTCCCCTCTAGAAATAATT
TTGTTTAACTTTAAGAAGGAGATATACATATG
Features (pLannotate 1.2.2; 19 found; start..end, strand, type, name):
   1180..1197    +  CDS            9xHis (fragment): 9xHis affinity tag
   1207..1256    +  CDS            SET1 (fragment): solubility-enhancement tag derived from T7 phage gene 10B
   1264..1311    +  terminator     T7 terminator: transcription terminator for bacteriophage T7 RNA polymerase
   1348..1776    +  rep_origin     f1 ori (sequence partly withheld): f1 bacteriophage origin of replication; arrow indicates direction of (+) strand synthesis
   1829..1933    +  promoter       AmpR promoter: bla
   1934..2794    +  CDS            AmpR: β-lactamase; bla; confers resistance to ampicillin, carbenicillin, and related antibiotics
   2965..3553    +  rep_origin     ori: high-copy-number ColE1/pMB1/pBR322/pUC origin of replication
   3739..3878    -  misc_feature   bom: basis of mobility region from pBR322
   3980..4171    -  CDS            rop: Rop protein, which maintains plasmids at low copy number; rop
   4188..4568    +  CDS            YPB1_ECOLX: Protein predicted: Swiss-Prot protein existence level 4. From Escherichia coli.
   4640..4931    -  CDS            TcR (fragment): tetracycline efflux protein; tet; confers resistance to tetracycline
   4946..4967    -  protein_bind   CAP binding site: CAP binding activates transcription in the presence of cAMP. E. coli catabolite activator protein
   4980..6062    -  CDS            lacI: lac repressor; lacI; The lac repressor binds to the lac operator to inhibit transcription in E. coli. This inhibition can be relieved by adding lactose or isopropyl-β-D-thiogalactopyranoside (IPTG).
   6063..6140    -  promoter       lacI promoter: lacI
   6148..6427    -  CDS            TcR (fragment): tetracycline efflux protein; tet; confers resistance to tetracycline
   6449..6467    +  promoter       T7 promoter: promoter for bacteriophage T7 RNA polymerase
   6468..6492    +  protein_bind   lac operator: The lac repressor binds to the lac operator to inhibit transcription in E. coli. This inhibition can be relieved by adding lactose or isopropyl-β-D-thiogalactopyranoside (IPTG). lac repressor encoded by lacI
   6507..6529    +  RBS            RBS: efficient ribosome binding site from bacteriophage T7 gene 10 (Olins and Rangwala, 1989)
   6537..1173    +  CDS            nylB' (across the origin): NYLB2_FLASK - Experimental evidence at protein level: Swiss-Prot protein existence level 1. From Flavobacterium sp. (strain K172).
