[The description below was written by a language model from this plasmid's Addgene catalogue record and pLannotate feature annotations shown in this document.]
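Description:
NylB'_pET21b is a bacterial expression plasmid built on the pET21b backbone, carrying a synthetic, E. coli codon-optimized gene for NylB', a nylon (6-aminohexanoate) dimer hydrolase recorded as originating from Flavobacterium sp. The sequenced plasmid is about 6.5 kb. It replicates from a ColE1/pMB1-type origin and retains the pBR322-derived bom and rop elements. The catalogue lists it as high copy, although rop normally moderates copy number. Selection is by ampicillin through the β-lactamase gene and its own promoter. An f1 origin is also present, which allows single-stranded DNA production with helper phage. The short tetracycline-resistance fragments, the CAP binding site and the predicted E. coli ORF in the annotation are non-functional backbone remnants or incidental matches.

The nylB' coding sequence spans the numbering origin of the circular record and sits in the standard pET expression cassette. A T7 promoter is followed immediately by a lac operator and then by the strong T7 gene 10 ribosome binding site, and a T7 terminator lies downstream. The plasmid-borne lacI gene supplies lac repressor, so transcription stays low until IPTG or lactose is added. Expression requires a host that provides T7 RNA polymerase, while a cloning strain such as DH5alpha serves for propagation. Just after the open reading frame is an 18-nt histidine-tag sequence, consistent with the C-terminal His6 tag of pET21b used for metal-affinity purification, though the record does not explicitly confirm that it is in frame with the gene. The "SET1" fragment beyond it is probably just a match to vector sequence. The construct is intended for recombinant production of NylB', and the associated work concerns the screening and characterization of enzymes for nylon-6 depolymerization.
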