Addgene plasmid #215416: NylB'_pET21b
Purpose: Expression construct for NylB' gene, codon optimized for expression in E. coli
Depositing lab: Gregg Beckham. Depositing organization: National Laboratory of the Rockies (NLR). Publication: Natural diversity screening, assay development, and characterization of nylon-6 enzymatic depolymerization. Bell EL, Rosetto G, Ingraham MA, Ramirez KJ, Lincoln C, Clarke RW, Gado JE, Lilly JL, Kucharzyk KH, Erickson E, Beckham GT. Nat Commun. 2024 Feb 9;15(1):1217. doi: 10.1038/s41467-024-45523-5. PubMed 38336849.
Backbone
  Vector backbone: pET21b
  Vector type: Bacterial Expression
Growth in bacteria
  Bacterial resistance: Ampicillin, 100 μg/mL
  Growth temperature: 37°C
  Growth strain: DH5alpha
  Copy number: High Copy
Gene/Insert
  Gene/Insert name: NylB' (alt name: Nylon dimer hydrolase from Flavobacterium sp.)
  Species: Flavobacterium sp.
  Cloning method: Gene Synthesis
Resource information
  A portion of this plasmid was derived from a plasmid made by: Gene from nylon dimer hydrolase described in Ohki, T. et al. Crystallization and X-ray diffraction analysis of 6-aminohexanoate-dimer hydrolase from Arthrobacter sp. KI72. Acta Crystallograph. Sect. F Struct. Biol. Cryst. Commun. 61, 928-930 (2005).
Terms and licenses: Academic/Nonprofit Terms; Industry Terms: Not Available to Industry
How to cite: NylB'_pET21b was a gift from Gregg Beckham (Addgene plasmid # 215416 ; http://n2t.net/addgene:215416 ; RRID:Addgene_215416)
